>Addgene plasmid #231935 | pcDNA5-ZNF207_∆GLEBS_3xFLAG | addgene full sequence | sequence record 461162 | Addgene NGS Result
TTGCAGGATCGCCGCGGCTCCGGGCGTATATGCTCCGCATTGGTCTTGACCAACTCTATCAGAGCTTGGT
TGACGGCAATTTCGATGATGCAGCTTGGGCGCAGGGTCGATGCGACGCAATCGTCCGATCCGGAGCCGGG
ACTGTCGGGCGTACACAAATCGCCCGCAGAAGCGCGGCCGTCTGGACCGATGGCTGTGTAGAAGTACTCG
CCGATAGTGGAAACCGACGCCCCAGCACTCGTCCGAGGGCAAAGGAATAGCACGTACTACGAGATTTCGA
TTCCACCGCCGCCTTCTATGAAAGGTTGGGCTTCGGAATCGTTTTCCGGGACGCCGGCTGGATGATCCTC
CAGCGCGGGGATCTCATGCTGGAGTTCTTCGCCCACCCCAACTTGTTTATTGCAGCTTATAATGGTTACA
AATAAAGCAATAGCATCACAAATTTCACAAATAAAGCATTTTTTTCACTGCATTCTAGTTGTGGTTTGTC
CAAACTCATCAATGTATCTTATCATGTCTGTATACCGTCGACCTCTAGCTAGAGCTTGGCGTAATCATGG
TCATAGCTGTTTCCTGTGTGAAATTGTTATCCGCTCACAATTCCACACAACATACGAGCCGGAAGCATAA
AGTGTAAAGCCTGGGGTGCCTAATGAGTGAGCTAACTCACATTAATTGCGTTGCGCTCACTGCCCGCTTT
CCAGTCGGGAAACCTGTCGTGCCAGCTGCATTAATGAATCGGCCAACGCGCGGGGAGAGGCGGTTTGCGT
ATTGGGCGCTCTTCCGCTTCCTCGCTCACTGACTCGCTGCGCTCGGTCGTTCGGCTGCGGCGAGCGGTAT
CAGCTCACTCAAAGGCGGTAATACGGTTATCCACAGAATCAGGGGATAACGCAGGAAAGAACATGTGAGC
AAAAGGCCAGCAAAAGGCCAGGAACCGTAAAAAGGCCGCGTTGCTGGCGTTTTTCCATAGGCTCCGCCCC
CCTGACGAGCATCACAAAAATCGACGCTCAAGTCAGAGGTGGCGAAACCCGACAGGACTATAAAGATACC
AGGCGTTTCCCCCTGGAAGCTCCCTCGTGCGCTCTCCTGTTCCGACCCTGCCGCTTACCGGATACCTGTC
CGCCTTTCTCCCTTCGGGAAGCGTGGCGCTTTCTCATAGCTCACGCTGTAGGTATCTCAGTTCGGTGTAG
GTCGTTCGCTCCAAGCTGGGCTGTGTGCACGAACCCCCCGTTCAGCCCGACCGCTGCGCCTTATCCGGTA
ACTATCGTCTTGAGTCCAACCCGGTAAGACACGACTTATCGCCACTGGCAGCAGCCACTGGTAACAGGAT
TAGCAGAGCGAGGTATGTAGGCGGTGCTACAGAGTTCTTGAAGTGGTGGCCTAACTACGGCTACACTAGA
AGAACAGTATTTGGTATCTGCGCTCTGCTGAAGCCAGTTACCTTCGGAAAAAGAGTTGGTAGCTCTTGAT
CCGGCAAACAAACCACCGCTGGTAGCGGTGGTTTTTTTGTTTGCAAGCAGCAGATTACGCGCAGAAAAAA
AGGATCTCAAGAAGATCCTTTGATCTTTTCTACGGGGTCTGACGCTCAGTGGAACGAAAACTCACGTTAA
GGGATTTTGGTCATGAGATTATCAAAAAGGATCTTCACCTAGATCCTTTTAAATTAAAAATGAAGTTTTA
AATCAATCTAAAGTATATATGAGTAAACTTGGTCTGACAGTTACCAATGCTTAATCAGTGAGGCACCTAT
CTCAGCGATCTGTCTATTTCGTTCATCCATAGTTGCCTGACTCCCCGTCGTGTAGATAACTACGATACGG
GAGGGCTTACCATCTGGCCCCAGTGCTGCAATGATACCGCGAGACCCACGCTCACCGGCTCCAGATTTAT
CAGCAATAAACCAGCCAGCCGGAAGGGCCGAGCGCAGAAGTGGTCCTGCAACTTTATCCGCCTCCATCCA
GTCTATTAATTGTTGCCGGGAAGCTAGAGTAAGTAGTTCGCCAGTTAATAGTTTGCGCAACGTTGTTGCC
ATTGCTACAGGCATCGTGGTGTCACGCTCGTCGTTTGGTATGGCTTCATTCAGCTCCGGTTCCCAACGAT
CAAGGCGAGTTACATGATCCCCCATGTTGTGCAAAAAAGCGGTTAGCTCCTTCGGTCCTCCGATCGTTGT
CAGAAGTAAGTTGGCCGCAGTGTTATCACTCATGGTTATGGCAGCACTGCATAATTCTCTTACTGTCATG
CCATCCGTAAGATGCTTTTCTGTGACTGGTGAGTACTCAACCAAGTCATTCTGAGAATAGTGTATGCGGC
GACCGAGTTGCTCTTGCCCGGCGTCAATACGGGATAATACCGCGCCACATAGCAGAACTTTAAAAGTGCT
CATCATTGGAAAACGTTCTTCGGGGCGAAAACTCTCAAGGATCTTACCGCTGTTGAGATCCAGTTCGATG
TAACCCACTCGTGCACCCAACTGATCTTCAGCATCTTTTACTTTCACCAGCGTTTCTGGGTGAGCAAAAA
CAGGAAGGCAAAATGCCGCAAAAAAGGGAATAAGGGCGACACGGAAATGTTGAATACTCATACTCTTCCT
TTTTCAATATTATTGAAGCATTTATCAGGGTTATTGTCTCATGAGCGGATACATATTTGAATGTATTTAG
AAAAATAAACAAATAGGGGTTCCGCGCACATTTCCCCGAAAAGTGCCACCTGACGTCGACGGATCGGGAG
ATCTCCCGATCCCCTATGGTGCACTCTCAGTACAATCTGCTCTGATGCCGCATAGTTAAGCCAGTATCTG
CTCCCTGCTTGTGTGTTGGAGGTCGCTGAGTAGTGCGCGAGCAAAATTTAAGCTACAACAAGGCAAGGCT
TGACCGACAATTGCATGAAGAATCTGCTTAGGGTTAGGCGTTTTGCGCTGCTTCGCGATGTACGGGCCAG
ATATACGCGTTGACATTGATTATTGACTAGTTATTAATAGTAATCAATTACGGGGTCATTAGTTCATAGC
CCATATATGGAGTTCCGCGTTACATAACTTACGGTAAATGGCCCGCCTGGCTGACCGCCCAACGACCCCC
GCCCATTGACGTCAATAATGACGTATGTTCCCATAGTAACGCCAATAGGGACTTTCCATTGACGTCAATG
GGTGGAGTATTTACGGTAAACTGCCCACTTGGCAGTACATCAAGTGTATCATATGCCAAGTACGCCCCCT
ATTGACGTCAATGACGGTAAATGGCCCGCCTGGCATTATGCCCAGTACATGACCTTATGGGACTTTCCTA
CTTGGCAGTACATCTACGTATTAGTCATCGCTATTACCATGGTGATGCGGTTTTGGCAGTACATCAATGG
GCGTGGATAGCGGTTTGACTCACGGGGATTTCCAAGTCTCCACCCCATTGACGTCAATGGGAGTTTGTTT
TGGCACCAAAATCAACGGGACTTTCCAAAATGTCGTAACAACTCCGCCCCATTGACGCAAATGGGCGGTA
GGCGTGTACGGTGGGAGGTCTATATAAGCAGAGCTCTCCCTATCAGTGATAGAGATCTCCCTATCAGTGA
TAGAGATCGTCGACGAGCTCGTTTAGTGAACCGTCAGATCGCCTGGAGACGCCATCCACGCTGTTTTGAC
CTCCATAGAAGACACCGGGACCGATCCAGCCTCCGGACTCTAGCGTTTAAACTTAAGCTTGGTACCGAGC
TCGGATCCACTAGTCCAGTGTGGTGGAATTCTGCAGATATCAACAAGTTTGTACAAAAAAGCAGGCTTCA
TGGGTCGCAAGAAGAAGAAGCAGCTGAAGCCGTGGTGCTGGTATTGTAATAGAGATTTTGATGATGAGAA
GATCCTTATTCAGCACCAAAAAGCAAAGCATTTTAAATGCCATATATGTCACAAGAAATTGTATACAGGA
CCTGGCTTAGCTATTCATTGCATGCAGGTACATAAAGAAACAATAGATGCCGTACCAAATGCAATACCTG
GAAGAACAGACATAGAGTTGGAAATATATGGTATGGAAGGTATTCCAGAAAAAGACATGGATGAAAGACG
ACGACTTCTTGAACAGAAAACACAAGAAAGTCAAAAAAAGAAGCAACAAGATGATTCTGATGAATATGAT
GATGACGACTCTGCAGCCTCAACTTCATTTCAGCCACAGCCTGTTCAACCTCAGCAAGGTTATATTCCTC
CAATGGCACAGCCAGGACTGCCACCAGTACCAGGAGCACCAGGAATGCCTCCAGGCATACCTCCATTAAT
GCCAGGTGTTCCTCCTCTGATGCCAGGAATGCCACCAGTTATGCCAGGCATGCCACCTGGATTGCATCAT
CAGAGAAAATACACCCAGTCATTTTGCGGTGAAAACATAATGATGCCAATGGGTGGAATGATGCCACCTG
GACCAGGAATACCACCTCTGATGCCTGGAATGCCACCAGGTATGCCCCCACCTGTTCCACGTCCTGGAAT
TCCTCCAATGACTCAAGCACAGGCTGTTTCAGCGCCAGGTATTCTTAATAGACCACCTGCACCAACAGCA
ACTGTACCTGCCCCACAGCCTCCAGTTACTAAGCCTCTTTTCCCCAGTGCTGGACAGATGGGGACACCTG
TCACAAGCTCAAGTACAGCTTCATCCAATTCAGAAAGTCTGTCTGCATCTTCTAAAGCTCTGTTTCCTAG
CACAGCACAAGCTCAGGCAGCTGTCCAAGGACCTGTTGGTACAGATTTCAAACCCTTAAATAGTACCCCT
GCAACAACTACAGAACCCCCAAAGCCTACATTCCCTGCTTATACACAGTCTACAGCTTCAACAACTAGTA
CAACAAATAGTACTGCAGCTAAACCAGCGGCTTCAATAACAAGTAAGCCTGCTACACTTACAACTACATC
CGCCCCCATCGGTAATCCACCAGTTGGACCAATTGGAGGTATGATGCCACCACAGCCAGGCATCCCACAG
CAACAAGGAATGAGACCCCCAATGCCACCTCATGGTCAGTATGGTGGTCATCATCAAGGCATGCCAGGAT
ACCTTCCTGGTGCTATGCCCCCGTATGGGCAGGGACCGCCAATGGTGCCCCCTTACCAGGGTGGGCCTCC
TCGACCTCCGATGGGAATGAGACCTCCTGTAATGTCGCAAGGTGGCCGTTACAACCCAGCTTTCTTGTAC
AAAGTGGTGATGGGCTGCAGGAATTCGATATCAAGCTTAGGTGGAATGGACTACAAGGACCACGACGGTG
ACTACAAGGACCACGACATCGACTACAAGGACGACGACGACAAGTAGCTCGAGTCTAGAGGGCCCGTTTA
AACCCGCTGATCAGCCTCGACTGTGCCTTCTAGTTGCCAGCCATCTGTTGTTTGCCCCTCCCCCGTGCCT
TCCTTGACCCTGGAAGGTGCCACTCCCACTGTCCTTTCCTAATAAAATGAGGAAATTGCATCGCATTGTC
TGAGTAGGTGTCATTCTATTCTGGGGGGTGGGGTGGGGCAGGACAGCAAGGGGGAGGATTGGGAAGACAA
TAGCAGGCATGCTGGGGATGCGGTGGGCTCTATGGCTTCTGAGGCGGAAAGAACCAGCTGGGGCTCTAGG
GGGTATCCCC
[124 nt withheld, positions 5611-5734]
C
[91 nt withheld, positions 5736-5826]
AGGGTGATGGTTCACGTACCTAGAAGTTCCTATTCCGAAGTTCCTATTCTCTAGAAAGTATAGGAACTTC
CTTGGCCAAAAAGCCTGAACTCACCGCGACGTCTGTCGAGAAGTTTCTGATCGAAAAGTTCGACAGCGTC
TCCGACCTGATGCAGCTCTCGGAGGGCGAAGAATCTCGTGCTTTCAGCTTCGATGTAGGAGGGCGTGGAT
ATGTCCTGCGGGTAAATAGCTGCGCCGATGGTTTCTACAAAGATCGTTATGTTTATCGGCACTTTGCATC
GGCCGCGCTCCCGATTCCGGAAGTGCTTGACATTGGGGAATTCAGCGAGAGCCTGACCTATTGCATCTCC
CGCCGTGCACAGGGTGTCACGTTGCAAGACCTGCCTGAAACCGAACTGCCCGCTGTTCTGCAGCCGGTCG
CGGAGGCCATGGATGCGATCGCTGCGGCCGATCTTAGCCAGACGAGCGGGTTCGGCCCATTCGGACCGCA
AGGAATCGGTCAATACACTACATGGCGTGATTTCATATGCGCGATTGCTGATCCCCATGTGTATCACTGG
CAAACTGTGATGGACGACACCGTCAGTGCGTCCGTCGCGCAGGCTCTCGATGAGCTGATGCTTTGGGCCG
AGGACTGCCCCGAAGTCCGGCACCTCGTGCACGCGGATTTCGGCTCCAACAATGTCCTGACGGACAATGG
CCGCATAACAGCGGTCATTGACTGGAGCGAGGCGATGTTCGGGGATTCCCAATACGAGGTCGCCAACATC
TTCTTCTGGAGGCCGTGGTTGGCTTGTATGGAGCAGCAGACGCGCTACTTCGAGCGGAGGCATCCGGAGC
Features (pLannotate 1.2.2; 25 found; start..end, strand, type, name):
    270..395     +  CDS            ble (fragment): BLE_KLEPN - Experimental evidence at protein level: Swiss-Prot protein existence level 1. Binding protein with a strong affinity to the bleomycin family of antibiotics. Binds to CL990; an antimitotic-antibiotic compound. From Klebsiella pneumoniae.
    390..511     +  polyA_signal   SV40 poly(A) signal: SV40 polyadenylation signal
    584..600     -  protein_bind   lac operator: The lac repressor binds to the lac operator to inhibit transcription in E. coli. This inhibition can be relieved by adding lactose or isopropyl-β-D-thiogalactopyranoside (IPTG). lac repressor encoded by lacI
    608..638     -  promoter       lac promoter: promoter for the E. coli lac operon
    653..674     -  protein_bind   CAP binding site: CAP binding activates transcription in the presence of cAMP. E. coli catabolite activator protein
    687..779     -  CDS            lacI (fragment): lac repressor; lacI; The lac repressor binds to the lac operator to inhibit transcription in E. coli. This inhibition can be relieved by adding lactose or isopropyl-β-D-thiogalactopyranoside (IPTG).
    962..1550    -  rep_origin     ori: high-copy-number ColE1/pMB1/pBR322/pUC origin of replication
   1721..2581    -  CDS            AmpR: β-lactamase; bla; confers resistance to ampicillin, carbenicillin, and related antibiotics
   2582..2686    -  promoter       AmpR promoter: bla
   2745..2797    -  misc_feature   bom (fragment): basis of mobility region from pBR322
   2952..3331    +  enhancer       CMV enhancer: human cytomegalovirus immediate early enhancer
   3332..3535    +  promoter       CMV promoter: human cytomegalovirus (CMV) immediate early promoter
   3537..3556    +  promoter       PLtetO-1 promoter (fragment): modified phage lambda PL promoter with tet operator sites (Lutz and Bujard, 1997)
   3558..3577    +  promoter       PLtetO-1 promoter (fragment): modified phage lambda PL promoter with tet operator sites (Lutz and Bujard, 1997)
   3585..3618    +  promoter       TRE3GV promoter (fragment): 3rd-generation Tet-responsive promoter that can be activated by binding of Tet-On® 3G, optimized for retroviral and lentiviral vectors
   3753..3777    +  protein_bind   attB1: mutant version of attB; recombination site for the Gateway® BP reaction BP Clonase™
   3780..5162    +  CDS            ZNF207: ZN207_HUMAN - Also known as BUGZ From Homo sapiens (Human).
   5164..5188    -  protein_bind   attB2: mutant version of attB; recombination site for the Gateway® BP reaction BP Clonase™
   5192..5219    +  misc_feature   MCS (fragment): pBluescript multiple cloning site
   5274..5294    +  CDS            FLAG (fragment): FLAG® epitope tag, followed by an enterokinase cleavage site
   5341..5565    +  polyA_signal   bGH poly(A) signal: bovine growth hormone polyadenylation signal
   5569..5590    +  promoter       SV40 promoter (fragment): SV40 enhancer and early promoter
   5611..5844    +  rep_origin     f1 ori (fragment) (sequence partly withheld): f1 bacteriophage origin of replication; arrow indicates direction of (+) strand synthesis
   5849..5896    +  protein_bind   FRT: FLP-mediated recombination occurs in the 8-bp core sequence TCTAGAAA (Turan and Bode, 2011). FLP recombinase from the Saccharomyces cerevisiae 2μ plasmid
   5904..260     +  CDS            HygR (across the origin): aminoglycoside phosphotransferase from E. coli; aph(4)-Ia; confers resistance to hygromycin
