[The description below was written by a language model from this plasmid's Addgene catalogue record and pLannotate feature annotations shown in this document.]
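Description:
pcDNA5-ZNF207_∆GLEBS_3xFLAG is a mammalian expression plasmid of about 6.7 kb built on the pcDNA5/FRT/TO backbone. It is intended for generating Flp-In cell lines with doxycycline-inducible expression of a human ZNF207 (BuGZ) variant. It is propagated in E. coli as a high-copy plasmid through a ColE1/pUC-type origin, with β-lactamase conferring ampicillin resistance. The feature table also picks up short fragments (f1 ori, lac promoter/operator, lacI, ble, bom). These appear to be backbone remnants rather than functional units.

The expression cassette uses the CMV enhancer and immediate-early promoter followed by tandem tet operator sequences, which the automated annotation labels as PLtetO-1 and TRE3GV fragments. This is the CMV/TO arrangement: transcription is blocked in cells expressing the Tet repressor and released by adding tetracycline or doxycycline. The ZNF207 coding sequence was introduced by Gateway cloning and sits between attB1 and attB2 sites. Downstream lies a C-terminal FLAG tag, 3xFLAG according to the construct name although only a FLAG fragment is annotated, and then the bGH polyadenylation signal. The insert carries a ∆GLEBS mutation, a deletion of the GLEBS motif, but the record does not give its exact boundaries.

Downstream of the cassette, an FRT site directly precedes a hygromycin resistance gene with an SV40 poly(A) signal. This gene has no promoter of its own, so hygromycin resistance arises only after Flp-mediated recombination places it behind the promoter at the genomic FRT site of a Flp-In host line. That selects for single-copy, isogenic integrants. The associated study concerns ZNF207 as a regulator of aberrant LMNA splicing in progeria, so the construct presumably serves to test whether the GLEBS motif is needed for this function.
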