Addgene plasmid #231935: pcDNA5-ZNF207_∆GLEBS_3xFLAG
Purpose: Vector for generating Flp-In cell lines allowing dox-inducible mammalian expression of ZNF207_∆GLEBS_3xFLAG
Depositing lab: Thomas Gonatopoulos-Pournatzis. Depositing organization: National Cancer Institute (NCI). Publication: RNA-coupled CRISPR screens reveal ZNF207 as a regulator of LMNA aberrant splicing in progeria. Behera AK, Kim JJ, Kordale S, Pekovic F, Damodaran AP, Kumari B, Vidak S, Dickson E, Xiao MS, Duncan G, Andresson T, Misteli T, Valkov E, Gonatopoulos-Pournatzis T. Mol Cell. 2026 Jan 8;86(1):41-59.e15. doi: 10.1016/j.molcel.2025.12.003. Epub 2025 Dec 30. PubMed 41475346.
Backbone
  Vector backbone: pcDNA5/FRT/TO
  Vector type: Mammalian Expression
  Selectable markers: Hygromycin, only when integrated into FlpIn FRT site
Growth in bacteria
  Bacterial resistance: Ampicillin, 100 μg/mL
  Growth temperature: 37°C
  Growth strain: DH5alpha
  Copy number: High Copy
Gene/Insert
  Gene/Insert name: ZNF207
  Species: H. sapiens (human)
  Mutation: ?GLEBS
  Entrez Gene: ZNF207 (a.k.a. BuGZ, hBuGZ)
  Promoter: CMV/TO inducible promoter
  Tag / fusion protein: FLAG (C terminal on insert)
  Cloning method: Gateway Cloning
Terms and licenses: Academic/Nonprofit Terms; Industry Terms: Not Available to Industry
Depositor comments: Please visit https://doi.org/10.1101/2025.04.25.648738 for bioRxiv preprint.
How to cite: pcDNA5-ZNF207_∆GLEBS_3xFLAG was a gift from Thomas Gonatopoulos-Pournatzis (Addgene plasmid # 231935 ; http://n2t.net/addgene:231935 ; RRID:Addgene_231935)
